Addgene plasmid #120647: Smp_180600-Cd4-bio-His
Purpose: Expression of recombinant S. mansoni protein
Depositing lab: Gavin Wright. Depositing organization: Wellcome Sanger Institute. Publication: A library of cell-surface and secreted proteins from Schistosoma mansoni identifies early serological markers of infection. Cécile Crosnier, Anna V. Protasio, Gabriel Rinaldi, Shona Wilson, Matthew Berriman, Gavin J. Wright. bioRXiv 10.1101/593616.
Backbone
  Vector backbone: pTT3
  Backbone manufacturer: Yves Durocher, NRC
  Backbone size w/o insert (bp): 6686
  Vector type: Mammalian Expression
Growth in bacteria
  Bacterial resistance: Ampicillin, 100 μg/mL
  Growth temperature: 37°C
  Growth strain: DH5alpha
  Copy number: High Copy
Gene/Insert
  Gene/Insert name: Smp_180600
  Species: Schistosoma mansoni
  Insert size (bp): 814
  Entrez Gene: Smp_180600 (a.k.a. Smp_180600)
  Promoter: CMV
  Tag / fusion protein: ratCd4(d3+4)-bio-6His (C terminal on backbone)
  Cloning method: Restriction Enzyme; 5′ cloning site NotI (not destroyed); 3′ cloning site AscI (not destroyed)
Terms and licenses: Academic/Nonprofit Terms; Industry Terms: Not Available to Industry
How to cite: Smp_180600-Cd4-bio-His was a gift from Gavin Wright (Addgene plasmid # 120647 ; http://n2t.net/addgene:120647 ; RRID:Addgene_120647)
