[The description below was written by a language model from this plasmid's Addgene catalogue record and pLannotate feature annotations shown in this document.]
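Description:
Smp_180600-Cd4-bio-His is a mammalian expression plasmid built on the pTT3 backbone for producing a recombinant, soluble form of the Schistosoma mansoni protein Smp_180600. It is maintained in E. coli through a high-copy ColE1/pUC-type origin with ampicillin selection (AmpR, β-lactamase). It also carries an Epstein-Barr virus oriP fragment, an element that supports episomal maintenance in cells supplying EBNA1 and is characteristic of vectors designed for high-yield transient expression. Residual lac regulatory elements and short lacI, tet promoter and bla fragments in the annotation appear to be backbone remnants with no role in the payload.

Expression is driven by the CMV enhancer and promoter, which span the numbering origin of the circular record. These are followed by adenovirus-derived leader and splice sequences and a chimeric intron fragment that aid transcript processing. The hit annotated as adenoviral terminal protein on the opposite strand most likely reflects this leader region rather than a real coding unit. A fragment of a mouse immunoglobulin heavy chain signal sequence is annotated just upstream of the insert position, consistent with directing the product into the secretory pathway. The 814 bp Smp_180600 insert, cloned between preserved NotI and AscI sites, is not itself annotated but fits the gap before the rat Cd4 segment. That segment, domains 3 and 4 of rat Cd4, forms part of the backbone-encoded C-terminal tag, together with a biotinylation ("bio") sequence and a 6×His tag. A rabbit β-globin polyadenylation signal ends the unit. The His tag permits affinity purification, and the bio tag would allow capture on streptavidin. The plasmid belongs to a library of S. mansoni cell-surface and secreted proteins used to identify early serological markers of infection.
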