Features (pLannotate 1.2.2; 18 found; start..end, strand, type, name):
      2..201     +  promoter       CMV promoter: human cytomegalovirus (CMV) immediate early promoter
    269..307     +  misc_feature   Ad SA (fragment): adenovirus major late transcript splice acceptor (Friedrich and Soriano, 1991)
    340..549     -  CDS            PTP (fragment): TERM_ADE02 - Experimental evidence at protein level: Swiss-Prot protein existence level 1. Protein covalently bound to the viral DNA that acts as a primer for viral genomic replication by DNA strand displacement. Assembles on the viral origin of replication in an initiation complex with viral polymerase, DBP, host NFIA and host POU2F1/OCT1. During initiation, the polymerase covalently couples the first dCTP with Ser- 580 of pTP. The terminal protein stimulates the template activity over 20 fold compared to protein-free templates. Neo-synthesized viral genomes are linked to two preterminal prot
    580..669     +  intron         chimeric intron (fragment): chimera between introns from adenovirus and immunoglobulin heavy chain genes
    688..734     +  CDS            IgH signal sequence (fragment): signal sequence from the mouse immunoglobulin heavy chain variable region
   1627..2187    +  CDS            Cd4 (fragment): CD4_RAT - Experimental evidence at protein level: Swiss-Prot protein existence level 1. Integral membrane glycoprotein that plays an essential role in the immune response and serves multiple functions in responses against both external and internal offenses. In T-cells, functions primarily as a coreceptor for MHC class II molecule:peptide complex. The antigens presented by class II peptides are derived from extracellular proteins while class I peptides are derived from cytosolic proteins. Interacts simultaneously with the T-cell receptor (TCR) and the MHC class II presented by antigen presenti
   2347..2402    +  polyA_signal   β-globin poly(A) signal: rabbit β-globin polyadenylation signal (Gil and Proudfoot, 1987)
   2916..4597    -  rep_origin     oriP (fragment): Epstein-Barr virus oriP replication origin (Yates et al., 2000)
   4724..4828    +  promoter       AmpR promoter: bla
   4829..5689    +  CDS            AmpR: β-lactamase; bla; confers resistance to ampicillin, carbenicillin, and related antibiotics
   5860..6448    +  rep_origin     ori: high-copy-number ColE1/pMB1/pBR322/pUC origin of replication
   6631..6723    +  CDS            lacI (fragment): lac repressor; lacI; The lac repressor binds to the lac operator to inhibit transcription in E. coli. This inhibition can be relieved by adding lactose or isopropyl-β-D-thiogalactopyranoside (IPTG).
   6736..6757    +  protein_bind   CAP binding site: CAP binding activates transcription in the presence of cAMP. E. coli catabolite activator protein
   6772..6802    +  promoter       lac promoter: promoter for the E. coli lac operon
   6810..6826    +  protein_bind   lac operator: The lac repressor binds to the lac operator to inhibit transcription in E. coli. This inhibition can be relieved by adding lactose or isopropyl-β-D-thiogalactopyranoside (IPTG). lac repressor encoded by lacI
   6896..6912    +  promoter       tet promoter (fragment): E. coli promoter for tetracycline efflux protein gene
   6922..6947    -  CDS            bla(M) (fragment): β-lactamase lacking the signal sequence; bla(M); allows cytosolic expression of β-lactamase
   7121..7500    +  enhancer       CMV enhancer: human cytomegalovirus immediate early enhancer
>Addgene plasmid #120647 | Smp_180600-Cd4-bio-His | addgene full sequence | sequence record 234412 | Addgene NGS Result
GTGATGCGGTTTTGGCAGTACACCAATGGGCGTGGATAGCGGTTTGACTCACGGGGATTTCCAAGTCTCC
ACCCCATTGACGTCAATGGGAGTTTGTTTTGGCACCAAAATCAACGGGACTTTCCAAAATGTCGTAATAA
CCCCGCCCCGTTGACGCAAATGGGCGGTAGGCGTGTACGGTGGGAGGTCTATATAAGCAGAGCTCGTTTA
GTGAACCGTCAGATCCTCACTCTCTTCCGCATCGCTGTCTGCGAGGGCCAGCTGTTGGGCTCGCGGTTGA
GGACAAACTCTTCGCGGTCTTTCCAGTACTCTTGGATCGGAAACCCGTCGGCCTCCGAACGGTACTCCGC
CACCGAGGGACCTGAGCGAGTCCGCATCGACCGGATCGGAAAACCTCTCGAGAAAGGCGTCTAACCAGTC
ACAGTCGCAAGGTAGGCTGAGCACCGTGGCGGGCGGCAGCGGGTGGCGGTCGGGGTTGTTTCTGGCGGAG
GTGCTGCTGATGATGTAATTAAAGTAGGCGGTCTTGAGACGGCGGATGGTCGAGGTGAGGTGTGGCAGGC
TTGAGATCCAGCTGTTGGGGTGAGTACTCCCTCTCAAAAGCGGGCATTACTTCTGCGCTAAGATTGTCAG
TTTCCAAAAACGAGGAGGATTTGATATTCACCTGGCCCGATCTGGCCATACACTTGAGTGACAATGACAT
CCACTTTGCCTTTCTCTCCACAGGTGTCCACTCCCAGGTCCAAGTTTGCCACCATGGAGTTTCAGACCCA
GGTACTCATGTCCCTGCTGCTCTGCATGTCTGGTGCGGCCGCCAGCCAGTACGACAACGACGATCACCAC
CACTACTACGAGCCCAGCAAGAGCCTGCAGAGCCCCACCATCCTGAAGCAGATCGAGGACGAGTGCAACA
AGTGCGACCGGAAGAAGTGCAGCCCCATCATCCAGTGCAACGTGGGCATCGTGCGGGACAAGTGCGGCTG
CTGCGACATCTGCGCCCTGGAAGAGGCCCAGCTGTGCAACATCCCCAACGACTTCATCAACGGCATTCTG
AAGCAGGGCATCACTTGGTACGGCATCTGCGGCACCGACCTGGAATGCCGGAAGCGGACCGACATCGACA
GCAAGATCATCGAGAGCCAGAGCATCTGCTACTGCGTGAAGTCCGGCAAAGTGTGCGGCAGCGACGGCAT
CACCTACAGCAAGTGCAAGATGAACGCCACCATCATCAGCAGCAACGGCACCGTGATCCCCATCAGCGAG
GGCCCCTGTCAGACCGTGCCCAGCGTGAAGCTGACCGTGCTGAACCAGACCGTGATCGAGGGCACCAACG
TGACCCTGATCTGCGAGGCCAGAGGCTACCCCATCCCCACCATCAACTGGTACTTCAACAAGCCCAACCA
GAAGCAGGACAAGATCCAGATGCCCGGCAACTACAAGGACGTGACCGTGTCCGTGCGGGGAGGCACCGAG
GAAACCCACACCATCAGCTACCTGCAGATCACCAGCTTCACCCTGGAATACGAGGGCGAGTACATCTGCA
TGGCCGACAACATCGTGGGCATCAAGGCCCAGGGCACCAGCCTCGTGCGGAACGCCGCCAGCAGCATCTA
CAGCAGCAGCAGCTCTGGCGCGCCGTCGACCTCCATCACGGCCTATAAGAGTGAGGGGGAGTCAGCGGAG
TTCTCCTTCCCACTCAACCTTGGAGAGGAAAGCCTGCAGGGAGAGTTGAGATGGAAGGCAGAGAAGGCTC
CTTCTTCCCAGTCCTGGATCACCTTCTCCCTAAAGAACCAAAAGGTGTCTGTGCAGAAGTCTACTAGCAA
CCCCAAGTTCCAGCTGTCCGAAACGCTCCCACTCACCCTTCAGATACCCCAGGTCTCCCTTCAGTTTGCT
GGTTCTGGCAACCTGACCCTGACTCTGGACAGAGGGATACTGTATCAGGAAGTGAACCTGGTGGTGATGA
AAGTGACTCAGCCCGACAGCAACACTTTGACCTGTGAGGTGATGGGACCCACCTCACCCAAGATGAGACT
GATCTTGAAGCAGGAGAATCAGGAGGCCAGGGTCTCCAGGCAGGAGAAAGTGATTCAAGTGCAGGCCCCT
GAAGCAGGGGTGTGGCAATGTCTACTGAGTGAAGGTGAAGAGGTCAAGATGGACTCCAAGATCCAGGTTT
TATCCAAAGGGTTGAATTCCGGCAGCCTGCACCACATCCTGGACGCCCAGAAGATGCTGTGGAACCACAG
GGACAGGAACCTGCCTCCTCTGGCCCCTCTGGGCCCCCACCACCATCACCACCATTGAGTCTAGACACGT
GATTAATTAAGGATCCCCCGACCTCGACCTCTGGCTAATAAAGGAAATTTATTTTCATTGCAATAGTGTG
TTGGAATTTTTTGTGTCTCTCACTCGGAAGGACATATGGGAGGGCAAATCATTTGGTCGAGATCCCTCGG
AGATCTCTAGCTAGAGGATCGATCCCCGCCCCGGACGAACTAAACCTGACTACGACATCTCTGCCCCTTC
TTCGCGGGGCAGTGCATGTAATCCCTTCAGTTGGTTGGTACAACTTGCCAACTGGGCCCTGTTCCACATG
TGACACGGGGGGGGACCAAACACAAAGGGGTTCTCTGACTGTAGTTGACATCCTTATAAATGGATGTGCA
CATTTGCCAACACTGAGTGGCTTTCATCCTGGAGCAGACTTTGCAGTCTGTGGACTGCAACACAACATTG
CCTTTATGTGTAACTCTTGGCTGAAGCTCTTACACCAATGCTGGGGGACATGTACCTCCCAGGGGCCCAG
GAAGACTACGGGAGGCTACACCAACGTCAATCAGAGGGGCCTGTGTAGCTACCGATAAGCGGACCCTCAA
GAGGGCATTAGCAATAGTGTTTATAAGGCCCCCTTGTTAACCCTAAACGGGTAGCATATGCTTCCCGGGT
AGTAGTATATACTATCCAGACTAACCCTAATTCAATAGCATATGTTACCCAACGGGAAGCATATGCTATC
GAATTAGGGTTAGTAAAAGGGTCCTAAGGAACAGCGATATCTCCCACCCCATGAGCTGTCACGGTTTTAT
TTACATGGGGTCAGGATTCCACGAGGGTAGTGAACCATTTTAGTCACAAGGGCAGTGGCTGAAGATCAAG
GAGCGGGCAGTGAACTCTCCTGAATCTTCGCCTGCTTCTTCATTCTCCTTCGTTTAGCTAATAGAATAAC
TGCTGAGTTGTGAACAGTAAGGTGTATGTGAGGTGCTCGAAAACAAGGTTTCAGGTGACGCCCCCAGAAT
AAAATTTGGACGGGGGGTTCAGTGGTGGCATTGTGCTATGACACCAATATAACCCTCACAAACCCCTTGG
GCAATAAATACTAGTGTAGGAATGAAACATTCTGAATATCTTTAACAATAGAAATCCATGGGGTGGGGAC
AAGCCGTAAAGACTGGATGTCCATCTCACACGAATTTATGGCTATGGGCAACACATAATCCTAGTGCAAT
ATGATACTGGGGTTATTAAGATGTGTCCCAGGCAGGGACCAAGACAGGTGAACCATGTTGTTACACTCTA
TTTGTAACAAGGGGAAAGAGAGTGGACGCCGACAGCAGCGGACTCCACTGGTTGTCTCTAACACCCCCGA
AAATTAAACGGGGCTCCACGCCAATGGGGCCCATAAACAAAGACAAGTGGCCACTCTTTTTTTTGAAATT
GTGGAGTGGGGGCACGCGTCAGCCCCCACACGCCGCCCTGCGGTTTTGGACTGTAAAATAAGGGTGTAAT
AACTTGGCTGATTGTAACCCCGCTAACCACTGCGGTCAAACCACTTGCCCACAAAACCACTAATGGCACC
CCGGGGAATACCTGCATAAGTAGGTGGGCGGGCCAAGATAGGGGCGCGATTGCTGCGATCTGGAGGACAA
ATTACACACACTTGCGCCTGAGCGCCAAGCACAGGGTTGTTGGTCCTCATATTCACGAGGTCGCTGAGAG
CACGGTGGGCTAATGTTGCCATGGGTAGCATATACTACCCAAATATCTGGATAGCATATGCTATCCTAAT
CTATATCTGGGTAGCATAGGCTATCCTAATCTATATCTGGGTAGCATATGCTATCCTAATCTATATCTGG
GTAGTATATGCTATCCTAATTTATATCTGGGTAGCATAGGCTATCCTAATCTATATCTGGGTAGCATATG
CTATCCTAATCTATATCTGGGTAGTATATGCTATCCTAATCTGTATCCGGGTAGCATATGCTATCCTAAT
AGAGATTAGGGTAGTATATGCTATCCTAATTTATATCTGGGTAGCATATACTACCCAAATATCTGGATAG
CATATGCTATCCTAATCTATATCTGGGTAGCATATGCTATCCTAATCTATATCTGGGTAGCATAGGCTAT
CCTAATCTATATCTGGGTAGCATATGCTATCCTAATCTATATCTGGGTAGTATATGCTATCCTAATTTAT
ATCTGGGTAGCATAGGCTATCCTAATCTATATCTGGGTAGCATATGCTATCCTAATCTATATCTGGGTAG
TATATGCTATCCTAATCTGTATCCGGGTAGCATATGCTATCCTCATGATAAGCTGTCAAACATGAGAATT
TTCTTGAAGACGAAAGGGCCTCGTGATACGCCTATTTTTATAGGTTAATGTCATGATAATAATGGTTTCT
TAGACGTCAGGTGGCACTTTTCGGGGAAATGTGCGCGGAACCCCTATTTGTTTATTTTTCTAAATACATT
CAAATATGTATCCGCTCATGAGACAATAACCCTGATAAATGCTTCAATAATATTGAAAAAGGAAGAGTAT
GAGTATTCAACATTTCCGTGTCGCCCTTATTCCCTTTTTTGCGGCATTTTGCCTTCCTGTTTTTGCTCAC
CCAGAAACGCTGGTGAAAGTAAAAGATGCTGAAGATCAGTTGGGTGCACGAGTGGGTTACATCGAACTGG
ATCTCAACAGCGGTAAGATCCTTGAGAGTTTTCGCCCCGAAGAACGTTTTCCAATGATGAGCACTTTTAA
AGTTCTGCTATGTGGCGCGGTATTATCCCGTGTTGACGCCGGGCAAGAGCAACTCGGTCGCCGCATACAC
TATTCTCAGAATGACTTGGTTGAGTACTCACCAGTCACAGAAAAGCATCTTACGGATGGCATGACAGTAA
GAGAATTATGCAGTGCTGCCATAACCATGAGTGATAACACTGCGGCCAACTTACTTCTGACAACGATCGG
AGGACCGAAGGAGCTAACCGCTTTTTTGCACAACATGGGGGATCATGTAACTCGCCTTGATCGTTGGGAA
CCGGAGCTGAATGAAGCCATACCAAACGACGAGCGTGACACCACGATGCCTGCAGCAATGGCAACAACGT
TGCGCAAACTATTAACTGGCGAACTACTTACTCTAGCTTCCCGGCAACAATTAATAGACTGGATGGAGGC
GGATAAAGTTGCAGGACCACTTCTGCGCTCGGCCCTTCCGGCTGGCTGGTTTATTGCTGATAAATCTGGA
GCCGGTGAGCGTGGGTCTCGCGGTATCATTGCAGCACTGGGGCCAGATGGTAAGCCCTCCCGTATCGTAG
TTATCTACACGACGGGGAGTCAGGCAACTATGGATGAACGAAATAGACAGATCGCTGAGATAGGTGCCTC
ACTGATTAAGCATTGGTAACTGTCAGACCAAGTTTACTCATATATACTTTAGATTGATTTAAAACTTCAT
TTTTAATTTAAAAGGATCTAGGTGAAGATCCTTTTTGATAATCTCATGACCAAAATCCCTTAACGTGAGT
TTTCGTTCCACTGAGCGTCAGACCCCGTAGAAAAGATCAAAGGATCTTCTTGAGATCCTTTTTTTCTGCG
CGTAATCTGCTGCTTGCAAACAAAAAAACCACCGCTACCAGCGGTGGTTTGTTTGCCGGATCAAGAGCTA
CCAACTCTTTTTCCGAAGGTAACTGGCTTCAGCAGAGCGCAGATACCAAATACTGTTCTTCTAGTGTAGC
CGTAGTTAGGCCACCACTTCAAGAACTCTGTAGCACCGCCTACATACCTCGCTCTGCTAATCCTGTTACC
AGTGGCTGCTGCCAGTGGCGATAAGTCGTGTCTTACCGGGTTGGACTCAAGACGATAGTTACCGGATAAG
GCGCAGCGGTCGGGCTGAACGGGGGGTTCGTGCACACAGCCCAGCTTGGAGCGAACGACCTACACCGAAC
TGAGATACCTACAGCGTGAGCTATGAGAAAGCGCCACGCTTCCCGAAGGGAGAAAGGCGGACAGGTATCC
GGTAAGCGGCAGGGTCGGAACAGGAGAGCGCACGAGGGAGCTTCCAGGGGGAAACGCCTGGTATCTTTAT
AGTCCTGTCGGGTTTCGCCACCTCTGACTTGAGCGTCGATTTTTGTGATGCTCGTCAGGGGGGCGGAGCC
TATGGAAAAACGCCAGCAACGCGGCCTTTTTACGGTTCCTGGCCTTTTGCTGGCCTTTTGCTCACATGTT
CTTTCCTGCGTTATCCCCTGATTCTGTGGATAACCGTATTACCGCCTTTGAGTGAGCTGATACCGCTCGC
CGCAGCCGAACGACCGAGCGCAGCGAGTCAGTGAGCGAGGAAGCGGAAGAGCGCCCAATACGCAAACCGC
CTCTCCCCGCGCGTTGGCCGATTCATTAATGCAGCTGGCACGACAGGTTTCCCGACTGGAAAGCGGGCAG
TGAGCGCAACGCAATTAATGTGAGTTAGCTCACTCATTAGGCACCCCAGGCTTTACACTTTATGCTTCCG
GCTCGTATGTTGTGTGGAATTGTGAGCGGATAACAATTTCACACAGGAAACAGCTATGACCATGATTACG
CCAAGCTCTAGCTAGAGGTCGACCAATTCTCATGTTTGACAGCTTATCATCGCAGATCCGGGCAACGTTG
TTGCCATTGCTGCAGGCGCAGAACTGGTAGGTATGGAAGATCTATACATTGAATCAATATTGGCAATTAG
CCATATTAGTCATTGGTTATATAGCATAAATCAATATTGGCTATTGGCCATTGCATACGTTGTATCTATA
TCATAATATGTACATTTATATTGGCTCATGTCCAATATGACCGCCATGTTGACATTGATTATTGACTAGT
TATTAATAGTAATCAATTACGGGGTCATTAGTTCATAGCCCATATATGGAGTTCCGCGTTACATAACTTA
CGGTAAATGGCCCGCCTGGCTGACCGCCCAACGACCCCCGCCCATTGACGTCAATAATGACGTATGTTCC
CATAGTAACGCCAATAGGGACTTTCCATTGACGTCAATGGGTGGAGTATTTACGGTAAACTGCCCACTTG
GCAGTACATCAAGTGTATCATATGCCAAGTCCGCCCCCTATTGACGTCAATGACGGTAAATGGCCCGCCT
GGCATTATGCCCAGTACATGACCTTACGGGACTTTCCTACTTGGCAGTACATCTACGTATTAGTCATCGC
TATTACCATG
